Addgene plasmid #53963: pJG/BETA MHC promoter
Purpose: (Empty Backbone) transgene expression driven by BETA MHC promoter
Depositing lab: Jeffrey Robbins. Depositing organization: Cincinnati Children's Hospital Medical Center. Publication: In vivo analysis of the murine beta-myosin heavy chain gene promoter. Rindt H, Gulick J, Knotts S, Neumann J, Robbins J. J Biol Chem. 1993 Mar 5;268(7):5332-8. PubMed 8444907.
Backbone
  Vector backbone: pBluescript II KS+
  Backbone manufacturer: Stratagene
  Backbone size (bp): 2961
  Modifications to backbone: addition of beta MHC 5'UTR region, HpaI cloning site, and hgH polyA site.
  Vector type: Mammalian Expression
  Promoter: beta MHC
Growth in bacteria
  Bacterial resistance: Ampicillin, 100 μg/mL
  Growth temperature: 37°C
  Growth strain: DH5alpha
  Copy number: High Copy
Gene/Insert
  Cloning method: Restriction Enzyme
  Sequencing primers: 5′ M13; 3′ M13R
Terms and licenses: Academic/Nonprofit Terms; Industry Terms: Not Available to Industry
How to cite: pJG/BETA MHC promoter was a gift from Jeffrey Robbins (Addgene plasmid # 53963 ; http://n2t.net/addgene:53963 ; RRID:Addgene_53963)
