[The description below was written by a language model from this plasmid's Addgene catalogue record.]
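Description:
pJG/BETA MHC promoter is an empty mammalian expression backbone built on pBluescript II KS+, a small high-copy phagemid cloning vector. It is propagated in standard E. coli cloning strains under ampicillin selection. As is typical for pBluescript-derived plasmids, replication relies on a pUC-type origin and the backbone normally also carries an f1 origin, although no feature table is provided here to confirm individual elements. The M13 forward and reverse priming sites flanking the polylinker region are listed for sequencing across the inserted cassette.

The backbone has been modified by adding three components that together form a transgene expression cassette: the beta-myosin heavy chain (beta MHC) promoter with its 5' untranslated region, a HpaI cloning site, and a human growth hormone polyadenylation signal. A coding sequence of interest is inserted by restriction cloning at the HpaI site, a blunt-cutting site. This places it downstream of the beta MHC regulatory sequences and upstream of the hGH polyA, which provides transcript 3' end processing. The associated publication title indicates that the promoter is of murine origin and was analysed in vivo. The length of the promoter fragment and the total plasmid size are not stated in the record.

No insert is present, and the stated purpose is simply transgene expression driven by the beta MHC promoter. Because beta MHC is a muscle myosin gene expressed in cardiac and slow skeletal muscle, the vector is suited to directing expression of a chosen gene in those tissues, for example in transgenic mice. No mammalian selection marker, tag or reporter is recorded.
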