>Addgene plasmid #53963 | pJG/BETA MHC promoter | depositor partial sequence | sequence record 86088 | between NotI sites
GCGGCCGCTCTAGAACTAGTGGATCCAATTATATCCCCGTGCATGTTATTTAGTGCATTCCCATGCACAT
TATTTAAATCATACTTTTATTTTAGAATTTTGAAATTTGGATGTCAAAGAACTTAATAAATGCTTTATAG
TATCCTAAAAGGATCTACTTATTGGCATATGGTTGATCCTGAACAGCTGCCTTATTAGGAAAGGGAAAAG
CATAGGTTCTCTCCACAGAACGGAGCAGAAGCATGATGGCTAATTCCTGTGACAAGACAGGTGAGTTCGC
TCAGTGCCCTGACTGTAGTGACTGTAGTGACAAGGAAGCTGAATTGGGTACATGTTTTTGACCCATCCTT
GCTTGCCATTTTTCCAGTTTGGACAAACAAAGCTGCCTTGTTTCAAGCTTTTTAACCTTATGGTAAAAAG
AACATCAAAGACTGTGGAATCTGACTTAGAAAGATTAGTCATAAGAAAGAATTATAATGATTCTCCTTTT
TCCTTCAATGTGACCAGTTATTCTAACTCAATCTTGGACTGGTCTAGTAATAAGTCCAATATTAGAGATT
CCAATTGAAGATAGCTAAAAATCTTAATTACCTAGCAAAGTTAATTCAGAGCACAGCCTCCACTTCCAGA
GAATCTCTGGCCTTTTTGCTAATTCTAAAAGCCAGCTCCCCCACACCTGGAGGCCAGAGCCTTGAGCAGA
ATCATGTCTTGCCATCTAAGTCTCTTTCAGCCCCAGCCTGCCTCCCTGGTGTACCCGGTCCTTGTAAGCC
GCAGGCCAGCATGCAACAGGATCTCTCGGAACTGGAATTACATAAGGTTGTATGCTGCCCTGTGGGTTGT
GAGAATCAGACCTCCATTCCCCTGCAAGAACAGCAAGTGCTCTAAACAGTGAGCCATCTCTCTAACCCCA
TCCTTTGCTCTTCTCCAGATTGCCCACTTTTAAGAATATGCATACTGTCCTGGTTAGTTTTGTTGTTGTT
CGCTCAACACAGCTAGGATCATATGAGGAGGAAGAGGAACCTCAACTGAAAAAAAATGTCCCCATCAGAT
TGGCTTTTTAATTAATTATTGATACAGGACAGCACAGCCCATTGCAGGTGGTGCCACCCCTAAGCAAGAG
TGCTTGGGTGTTACAAGAATCAGACTGGGCAAGCCATTGGGGAGCAAGCCAGTAAGCAGACTTAGTTCCC
CTGCCTCCACCAGACTCTTACCTTGAGTTCTTGTCCTGGCTTCCCTCAGTGTCAGAGGATGACCTGAGAG
TTGTGGGCTGAAGTAAACCCTTTCCTCCCAAGTTGCTTCTGATCATGGTGTTTTATCACAACAGTAGAAA
CCCTAAGACATATACTAAAGAATTGTCTAAGTCAGCTTGAAGATAGTAACAGCATCAGAATCACAGCCAA
GAGCTGAGATTATGGTAGCTACTTGGTCCTTAAAGCCGGGTGCCTTAACAGGCTAGTCCCACAGTGAGAC
TCTCTCTCACTGGCAGGGTCTTACTTTGTCTCCCTGACTGACCTGGCATTCTCTGTATAGACCAGGCTAG
CCTCAAACTCAGAGATCTGCATGCTTCTGTCTCCTGAGTGCTGGAATTAAAGACCTATACCAAGCTAAGT
TTGCCCATTTTTTTTCCATATCAGAATACTCTAGCATTCTCCTTCAGAGGTTTCCAGACCCTCTGCATCC
TTGGCTGACCCTAAGATCAGAAATATCTGAAGGGTCCCTGGCCGGACCACCTCCTGAGGGCCACAGTTTA
ACCTGTCTCCTCCTTATAACCTGGCTCCCCATCTCTACCAGGAGCTTTCTGTGTGGTCCCCAGACACAAA
AAGCATTTAGCTAACTCTTCACTTCCCCTCCACTTCCATTTGTTTTCCTGACAATGTTGCCATTTTGCTG
GGCCAGCTTTTGGTGGGCTTGGGGTTCACCATGGTCGTGAGAAAAGTTTTATAGGTAGCAGCAGGGCAGT
GGTCTCCTGACTCAAGGCTATCCTGTGGAGATGGGTTAGGTCTAGGATCACGTGAAGGTCTTGTCTTCAA
CCAATGAGACTTGGTGGGCTGAGGGAAATGCTAGGGGCCAAAAAAACTAACTCTGGTGTCTGCAGTCTGG
GTCCCTGGTGTTGGTGTTCCTGGAGATAAAAACCATTATGAAGTCTGTTATGTGCTGATGTGTGCTAGGT
CCCTCACCTGTGTTTAGTCTCCATAATCCTTGCAAAAAACCACATTGATGGCAAAACTGTCTCAGGGAGT
TATGTGACTGACCATACAGCTAGAAACTGTGGAGCAAGGTCTCAAAGGGGATCTCTGTGCTCCCCGGTAG
CCCCCCTTTAAGCTCCCTCAAGTTTCTAGACTGGCCACTCCACACAGTGCCCTCTCCAAACACTCTTGAA
GGAGAGATCTACCTGCCTAATAGACTCTTATTGAAACTGGTCTGCCTACCCAGCTGGTCCCTGTCTATCA
GAAAGTCGAGATTGGGGTGCCTGGTGTATTGAGTGGTCGGTGTTTTGAGTATGCAGAGAACAAAGCATTT
TGGAACCAGCGGAGTACAAAAGAATGACAAGAAGGAGCAGCTGCTTGTAAAGAGAAACCTGAGAGAGACT
AGCTCAGCTCCCTAATCCTGGCCCATGTGGAGCCAGGGATAGGTTCTCCAAGGTCAGGGGATACAGGCAG
CTAGGGGCAAGTGCTGGCTACCACTCCTGGGTCCCCTCTCCTGTTCTCAGACAACTAAGGCCTCCTCCTC
CCCTTGGGCCAGACGCCCTACCTCTTCTGCCTCCTCCTGAGCCTCTCCCTTTGGGTTTTGAGATTCCTTT
CAGAATTCTCTTTCCATGCTCAGTTCTCCTTTAGTTCAAGACTGCAGACCCCCACCTCCCCCTAATTCCC
AGCAGTAATTTTAGCAAACTTTCCGCTGGTCTCCACTGGCATGTTCACAGCAAATGGCTCCTATTTGGAC
CTGACATTTGATCAGTGTGGTGACAGAGCCCAGACAAAGCAGGCACAATGCCTGGGGAGGGGAGGCTCGG
GAGGCAGATCACCTTCCTTCTGTCCAGGCCTTATTTGGTCGACCTCAGCAAAGCAGCCTCCCTTTTTATT
TATAGCACTTGCTGCCCCTTTGTCTTGTCTCCTGTCACTCTGTAGTGTGCTCCACATCACCACCCACTCC
TCACATGGGTTCGGGCCCCCATTCTCTCCACTAGGAATGTCACGCACGCATGCAAAGCACAAGCTGTGCT
CTGAAGCCTGGGTCCACTGCTACAATCAGCTGGACAAAGCTCCCGGAGCAGGGGTCTTTGCTTTGGTTCA
TTGTTACGTATCTCCATTGACCACATCAGTGCCAAGCTCAAAGTTGGCCCTCAATGAATACTCACATAGG
AAAGGATGGGAAGAGCCACCCAACCGCCAACAGCAGCAAGCAGGAGGCCAAACATCTGGGATATGAGACA
GAGATCTTAAAATTAGGAAACTGGCTTTTAAATTCTGCCTTGCAGAGTTGAGAACAATACTCCAAAAACA
CCTTTAGACCAAAGCCCTCCAAACCTGAAAGAAGGGGGAAAGGGTGTGTGGCTAAATTGTAGAGGTGACT
ACCTAATCCCACAGCCACACAGGTTGGCCCCACTCAAAGACACTGGCTTTAAAATGGCTCGCCTGAGTCC
CAAGCTTTCTTTATCCATCTCAGTGCGTGCACCTGTGCCTGAGCCCTCTCCCAGAGCATGGCGGGAAGGC
ACCTTCTTCTGTTGGGAAAGCTAGAAGAGCCTGGGAGAGCCTGGTGGTACGCCTTTAATCCCAGCACTTG
GGAGGCAGAGGCAGGTGGATTTCTAAGTTCGAGGCCAGCCTGGTCTACAGAGTGAGTTCCAGGACAGCCA
GGGCTATACAGAGAAACCCTGTCTCAAACCACCCCCCCCCCAAAAAAAGAAGAGCCTGGGAGAGCTTTAG
CCTTCCTTCGGCCCTGGAGGTTCCTCCGGCCCTGGAGGTTCCTCCTAGGGAGGCTGCTCTATTAATACCT
GGCAGGGTCGCAAGACCAGTTCTTCAGCAACTGCAACTGCATTCTGAGGACTGCGGAGCTGCAGCTGCAT
TGAGGTGCAGCCCCTACAGTCTGTGGTCCTCCCCCCACCTTCCCCCTGCCTTCCCCCTGCACACTGCACA
CAGCTGCTCAGCATCCTTACCCCTGCTTTGGTTACCAAGAAACCCCACAGAAGCCCTTCCTGGATTTTTC
CTTTCCCTGCCATGCCTACCCCACCTTCACAATGTACCTGCTTTGCTGGCAGCCCATCCCCCAGGCCTGC
CTCTCTCCTTCAAACTGACATCTAATCAACTGGATTAATCCGCATGCGCTCAGAGCTGTGTTTGGGAAGA
AAGGGGATTTCAAACTAAACCCTGAGTCTGTTGCCTAGACACCGAGCAGTGAAGCTTCCATAGCCCATGC
TGGAAGAACAAGAACGAGGCTGGGTGCCAGCGTTGCTCCCGGGGCCTGCAGGGGAAGAGAAGGTCTCTCC
TGTCCTGTCCCTCTCTCCACTAGGAAGAACAAAGATTGCACCCACGGCTAGACAGAGGCCAGGTGGACCA
GGCAGCCGTAGCCATATCATCTACAGCCCTGGGCAACCCTGGGAGGCTCAGGCCTTGCGCCTCGAAAATC
TGCAGGGCAGCGCTAGAACAGGAAAGGGCTCTAAAGCAGGACCATCAGCAACTGGTCCTCCTCCCCAAAC
AGCTTTGGCATACTTCTTAGCATCCCTAGCCCTCCTCCCCTGATTGGGATCAACTTCCTATCTGCTGAGG
TTCCCCACTTTTCGTTCGCTGAAGCTGTGCAATCTTAGAGGAAGCATCTCCCACCCCCACCCCCTAAAGC
AAAGCACTTAAATGGATCACTAAAGATCTGCCTGGCTCTGAAGCACCATGATCCCAGGGACACATTGCCT
GCTGGCCCAAGGAAAGCAGTGTGTGAGCCAGAATTCCTGTGTCCAAACTCTCTGGTCCTAACAGGAACCT
ACTACCTTCTATCTGCTCCAATCCAACCACCATACCAGAGCCATGCCCCCAACTCTGCCCTGCCCCTCTC
AGCTGCTGTGACCCAACCCCTTCCCACCTCAGACAGATGCAGGACTCAAGCCAGGAGTGTGGGGAGGATA
CTGGAAATAGGGCCAGGCTAGCACTGGGGGCAAGGCTTCTAAGGGGGCAGCAATGCCAGGGTCAGCAGGA
CCCTCTTGCAGGCCAGCCAGGGCCTTGCCTGCTTGAGGTCGTGGTGGTCGTGGTCAGCTTACTCTCTAGT
GAGCCGTGGAATGTTAGAGATATTTTTGCTTCACTTTAAGCTGCCCCACCCCCTGGAACTCAGACCCTGA
ACATGCCATGCCACAACAATGACGACCACTTCCAATTGTTTCCTAGCTGGGGGAGGAGGGGGGAGTACTG
TTTGGACAAGGGAAGGGGGGGAGAGTCGGGGGGGAAATGCTTTTAGTGACAACAGCCCTTTCTAAATCTG
GCTAGGGACTGGGTGCAGGTGGGGGATGGGGCACCCTGCTGCCCCATATATACAGCCCCTGAGACCAGGT
CTGGCTCTGAGCATTCTCCTGCTGTTTCCTTACTTGCTACCCTCAGGTAGGAGTGGGAGCTGGAGGCTTC
CCTCTGGGATAAGGGGCTCCAGGTTCAGGAAGTAATTCCTCTAGAACAGCAGCGGGCTTCTGGCATGTAG
TACCAGGTTATCATTGAACACTCCTGTGCAGATCTAAATACGCATGCTTGTGCCGTAGGAATGTGGGAGC
CCAAGTGTTCCAAGGTGGGGGGTGGATATCTATATGTGCATATGGCCCAGAATGCAATAGCAGTGTGTGA
GCATGTGCGTGCATGTGTGCGTGTGCAAGTACAAGCACACATATCTTAAATGTAAGGATCAGTTTATATT
TTATCACATAAGGTACCTCATGCCTGGTTACAAGCATTTTGGCAGAAGAGGGACAGAATGATGGAGAATA
ACTCTTAAGGAAGCCAGTTCTGTGAACACTAGAGCCTGCCTGTGTTTGGGGAAGTGTCTGACTGTACATA
GAGGGGTTATTACTATGTAGGATATGACCCTGCGTGTAGTCTCTGAAATAGCAGTTCACAGACATGCAGG
TGTGGGGGGCTCTGGTCTTCGTATGCTGAAGAACACGCAGCCACAGGAGCCTGCCTATGTGCTGGGCTGT
TTGCACATGAACACTGTGGGGAGCATGTGTGCTGAGGATGGAAGGAAGTTTACATTCACGTCAAGTGTGG
GCACAAGCAGAAGGCATGTGTATTTATCAGGGCGTGTGCAGGGGAGGCTGGGGTGTGCGAGGGTAGTCAG
AGGGCTGTTGGAATCATGAGGCTCGAGTCTGAAATCTGGACTCTGCTACTTGTCCTGTGCTCTGAGAAAA
GTAAGGCTTCAGCCTCCACTTCCTCACGTACCCAAGGGGCAGCCGTGAGAGTGAACAGCAAGAGTGCATT
GTGACTATTGTTGTGTTGTAGGTGGCTCCGAGAAAGGAAGCCTCAGCAGAGGAGTACAGGTAAGGGTAGA
ACAGCCCCTAAGGGCGGAGGACTGGGGCTCGGAGGTTGTTAGTCTTTGGGAGAAAGGAGATAGAGCTTGA
AAAGGAAGGATGCCAGTGACCAGAAAGGCTGACCAGCTCTGCTAATCACTCTTCCGCGTGCTGAAGAACA
GAGCCAGAGAGGAGGGAGGTGCCAGAAGCCAGGCTGGGCCACAGCCTGTCCTGACACCGTCTCTTCCCTT
TCTCCAGCTCTCCTACAGGCCTGGGCTTACCTCTCTATCACTAGACACGTTTGAGAATCCAAGGTGAGAA
AAGTTGGAGTCCAAATGTTGGGAGATCTGGCAAAACTGCACATAGTTAAAGCCCAAAGCCCCAAGCCCGA
AGCCTGGCAGGTTCCTTTCTGCCTGCTCAGAGACAATGGCCTGGCCAGTGAGGGGCAGGGACTATTGACA
GTCAGAGATTGATACAGAGTTCTGTCCCCGAAAGACGGTCAGGACACACCCAAAGAGTTCCCCAAGTGAA
TGAAAGTAAAGCTGCCCCCTTGCCTTGGCACAGTTGCCAGGCTGCTCTCTGGTTTAGGGGTGAGCCTGGA
GAAGGGTAAACTCCTGAGTGCTGAGCACAGTACCGGATTTGGGAGCTGCCACTGAGTGGGAGAGCCCAAG
GGGCGGGAAGGCATATAGGTAACAGCTGCTCCTCACCCCAGGCTCAGCCAGTTAACGCGTCGAGCTTGAT
GGGTGGCATCCCTGTGACCCCTCCCCAGTGCCTCTCCTGGCCCTGGAAGTTGCCACTCCAGTGCCCACCA
GCCTTGTCCTAATAAAATTAAGTTGCATCATTTTGTCTGACTAGGTGTCCTTCTATAATATTATGGGGTG
GAGGGGGGTGGTATGGAGCAAGGGGCAAGTTGGGAAGACAACCTGTAGGGCCTGCGGGGTCTATTGGGAA
CCAAGCTGGAGTGCAGTGGCACAATCTTGGCTCACTGCAATCTCCGCCTCCTGGGTTCAAGCGATTCTCC
TGCCTCAGCCTCCCGAGTTGTTGGGATTCCAGGCATGCATGACCAGGCTCAGCTAATTTTTGTTTTTTTG
GTAGAGACGGGGTTTCACCATATTGGCCAGGCTGGTCTCCAACTCCTAATCTCAGGTGATCTACCCACCT
TGGCCTCCCAAATTGCTGGGATTACAGGCGTGAACCACTGCTCCCTTCCCTGTCCTTCTGATTTTAAAAT
AACTATACCAGCAGGAGGACGTCCAGACACAGCATAGGCTACCTGCCATGGCCCAACCGGTGGGACATTT
GAGTTGCTTGCTTGGCACTGTCCTCTCATGCGTTGGGTCCACTCAGTAGATGCCTGTTGAATTCCTGCAG
CCCGGGGGATCCACTAGTTCTAGAGCGGCCGTTTAAACTAGTATACACGTGGCGCCCGGGCGGCCGC
