>Addgene plasmid #53963 | pJG/BETA MHC promoter | addgene partial sequence | sequence record 90676 | T3 5'-GCAATTAACCCTCACTAAAGG-3'
TAGAACTAGTGGATCCAATTATATCCCCGTGCATGTTATTTAGTGCATTCCCATGCACATTATTTAAATC
ATACTTTTATTTTAGAATTTTGAAATTTGGATGTCAAAGAACTTAATAAATGCTTTATAGTATCCTAAAA
GGATCTACTTATTGGCATATGGTTGATCCTGAACAGCTGCCTTATTAGGAAAGGGAAAAGCATAGGTTCT
CTCCACAGAACGGAGCAGAAGCATGATGGCTAATTCCTGTGACAAGACAGGTGAGTTCGCTCAGTGCCCT
GACTGTAGTGACTGTAGTGACAAGGAAGCTGAATTGGGTACATGTTTTTGACCCATCCTTGCTTGCCATT
TTTCCAGTTTGGACAAACAAAGCTGCCTTGTTTCAAGCTTTTTAACCTTATGGTAAAAAGAACATCAAAG
ACTGTGGAATCTGACTTAGAAAGATTAGTCATAAGAAAGAATTATAATGATTCTCCTTTTTCCTTCAATG
TGACCAGTTATTCTAACTCAATCTTGGACTGGTCTAGTAATAAGTCCAATATTAGAGATTCCAATTGAAG
ATAGCTAAAAATCTTAATTACCTAGCAAAGTTAATTCAGAGCACAGCCTCCACTTCCAGAGAATCTCTGG
CCTTTTTGCTAATTCTAAAAGCCAGCTCCCCCACACCTGGAGGCCAGAGCCTTGAGCAGAATCATGTCTT
GCCATCTAAGTCTCTTTCAGCCCCAGCCTGCCTCCCTGGTGTACCCGGTCCTTGTAAGCCGCAGGCCAGC
ATGCAACAGGATCTCTCGGAACTGGAATTACATAAGGTTGTATGCTGCCCTGTGGGTTGTGAGAATCAGA
CCTCCATTCCCCTGCAAGAACAGCAAGTGCTCTAAACAGTGAGCCATCTCTCTAACC
