>Addgene plasmid #53963 | pJG/BETA MHC promoter | addgene partial sequence | sequence record 90681 | T7 5'-TAATACGACTCACTATAGGG-3'
GGGCGCCACGTGTATACTAGTTTAAACGGCCGCTCTAGAACTAGTGGATCCCCCGGGCTGCAGGAATTCA
ACAGGCATCTACTGAGTGGACCCAACGCATGAGAGGACAGTGCCAAGCAAGCAACTCAAATGTCCCACCG
GTTGGGCATGGCCAGGTAGCCTATGCTGTGTCTGGACGTCCTCCTGCTGGTATAGTTATTTTAAAATCAG
AAGGACAGGGAAGGGAGCAGTGGTTCACGCCTGTAATCCCAGCAATTTGGGAGGCCAAGGTGGGTAGATC
ACCTGAGATTAGGAGTTGGAGACCAGCCTGGCCAATATGGTGAAACCCCGTCTCTACCAAAAAAACAAAA
ATTAGCTGAGCCTGGTCATGCATGCCTGGAATCCCAACAACTCGGGAGGCTGAGGCAGGAGAATCGCTTG
AACCCAGGAGGCGGAGATTGCAGTGAGCCAAGATTGTGCCACTGCACTCCAGCTTGGTTCCCAATAGACC
CCGCAGGCCCTACAGGTTGTCTTCCCAACTTGCCCCTTGCTCCATACCACCCCCCTCCACCCCATAATAT
TATAGAAGGACACCTAGTCAGACAAAATGATGCAACTTAATTTTATTAGGACAAGGCTGGTGGGCACTGG
AGTGGCAACTTCCAGGGCCAGGAGAGGCACTGGGGAGGGGTCACAGGGATGCCACCCATCAAGCTCGACG
CGTTAACTGGCTGAGCCTGGGGTGAGGAGCAGCTGTTACCTATATGCCTTCCCGCCCCTTGGGCTCTCCC
ACTCAGTGGCAGCTCCCAAATCCGGTACTGTGCTCAGCACTCAGGAGTTTACCCT
